Addgene plasmid #148160: pAc5.1B-lambdaN-HA-Dm4E-T_1-511-LLFWKtoAAAAA-V5His6_Z
Purpose: Insect Expression of Dm4E-T_1-511-LLFWKtoAAAAA
Depositing lab: Elisa Izaurralde. Depositing organization: Max Planck Institute for Developmental Biology. Publication: 4E-BPs require non-canonical 4E-binding motifs and a lateral surface of eIF4E to repress translation. Igreja C, Peter D, Weiler C, Izaurralde E. Nat Commun. 2014 Sep 2;5:4790. doi: 10.1038/ncomms5790. PubMed 25179781.
Backbone
  Vector backbone: Unknown
  Vector type: Insect Expression
Growth in bacteria
  Bacterial resistance: Ampicillin, 100 μg/mL
  Growth temperature: 37°C
  Growth strain: DH5alpha
  Copy number: Low Copy
Gene/Insert
  Gene/Insert name: Dm4E-T_1-511-LLFWKtoAAAAA (alt name: 4E-T)
  Species: D. melanogaster (fly)
  Mutation: alias: 4E-T; one non silent mutation L127S, annotated as EST compared to CG32016 isoform C. NCBI:NM_166798.1.
  Entrez Gene: 4E-T (a.k.a. Dmel_CG32016, CG11097, CG11232, CG32016, Dm4E-T, Dmel\CG32016)
  Cloning method: Unknown
Terms and licenses: Academic/Nonprofit Terms; Industry Terms: Not Available to Industry
Depositor comments: Plasmids from this collection were made available to the research community and donated after the lab closed. Please note that the sequence provided by the depositing laboratory may be theoretical/predicted or based on Sanger sequencing results. There may be discrepancies between sequencing results obtained by Addgene and the depositor sequence. If an Addgene verified sequence is not available, please contact before placing your order to request that our lab fully sequence the plasmid.
How to cite: pAc5.1B-lambdaN-HA-Dm4E-T_1-511-LLFWKtoAAAAA-V5His6_Z was a gift from Elisa Izaurralde (Addgene plasmid # 148160 ; http://n2t.net/addgene:148160 ; RRID:Addgene_148160)
