[The description below was written by a language model from this plasmid's Addgene catalogue record and pLannotate feature annotations shown in this document.]
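Description:
pAc5.1B-lambdaN-HA-Dm4E-T_1-511-LLFWKtoAAAAA-V5His6_Z is an insect-cell expression plasmid of about 7 kb. The catalogue lists the backbone as unknown, although the name points to a pAc5.1B-type vector. It is propagated in E. coli through a ColE1/pUC-type origin and selected with ampicillin via the bla gene and its own promoter. The feature annotation describes the origin as high-copy, whereas the repository entry lists the plasmid as low copy. Short fragments annotated as tetracycline resistance and SV40 large T antigen appear to be non-functional backbone remnants.

Expression is driven by the Drosophila melanogaster actin 5C promoter, which gives strong constitutive transcription in fly cell lines, and the transcript is terminated at an SV40 polyadenylation signal. The open reading frame encodes residues 1–511 of Drosophila 4E-T (CG32016), an eIF4E-binding protein associated with P-bodies and with the translational repression and storage of mRNAs. In this variant the LLFWK residues are replaced by five alanines. The record also notes one non-silent L127S difference relative to the reference isoform C. An HA epitope sits upstream of the insert and a V5 tag downstream. The name additionally indicates an N-terminal lambdaN peptide and a C-terminal His6 tag, neither of which was picked up by the automated annotation.

The lambdaN peptide binds BoxB RNA hairpins, so fusions of this type are normally used to tether a protein to a BoxB-containing reporter mRNA. The associated study examined how 4E-BPs use non-canonical 4E-binding motifs and a lateral surface of eIF4E to repress translation. This suggests the alanine substitution was made to probe such a motif, though the record does not state its role explicitly.
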