Features (pLannotate 1.2.2; 10 found; start..end, strand, type, name):
     56..2565    +  promoter       Ac5 promoter: Drosophila melanogaster actin 5C promoter
   2675..2701    +  CDS            3xHA (fragment): three tandem HA epitope tags
   2720..4252    +  CDS            4E-T (fragment): 4ET_DROME - Experimental evidence at protein level: Swiss-Prot protein existence level 1. eIF4E1-binding protein that regulates translation and stability of mRNAs in processing bodies (P-bodies) (By similarity). Probably plays a role in P-bodies to coordinate the storage of translationally inactive mRNAs in the cytoplasm and prevent their degradation (By similarity). Acts as a binding platform for multiple RNA-binding proteins. Required for the formation of P-bodies (By similarity). From Drosophila melanogaster (Fruit fly).
   4289..4330    +  CDS            V5 tag: epitope tag from simian virus 5
   4430..4564    -  polyA_signal   SV40 poly(A) signal: SV40 polyadenylation signal
   4587..4671    -  CDS            large T antigen (fragment): large T antigen from SV40 (simian virus 40)
   4672..5119    +  CDS            TcR (fragment): tetracycline efflux protein; tet; confers resistance to tetracycline
   5165..5753    -  rep_origin     ori: high-copy-number ColE1/pMB1/pBR322/pUC origin of replication
   5924..6784    -  CDS            AmpR: β-lactamase; bla; confers resistance to ampicillin, carbenicillin, and related antibiotics
   6785..6889    -  promoter       AmpR promoter: bla
>Addgene plasmid #148160 | pAc5.1B-lambdaN-HA-Dm4E-T_1-511-LLFWKtoAAAAA-V5His6_Z | addgene full sequence | sequence record 357917 | Addgene NGS Result
CTTCAAGAATTAATTCTATATTCTAAAAACACAAATGATACTTCTAAAAAAAAATCATGAATGGCATCAA
CTCTGAATCAAATCTTTGCAGATGCACCTACTTCTCATTTCCACTGTCACATCATTTTTCCAGATCTCGC
TGCCTGTTATGTGGCCCACAAACCAAGACACGTTTTATGGCCATTAAAGCTGGCTGATCGTCGCCAAACA
CCAAATACATAATGAATATGTACACATTCGAGAAAGAAGCGATCAAAGAAGCGTCTTCGGGCGGAGTAGG
AGAATGCGGAGGAGAAGGAGAACGAGCTGATCTAGTATCTCTCCACAATCCAATGCCAACTGACCAACTG
GCCATATTCGGAGCAATTTGAAGCCAATTTCCATCGCCTGGCGATCGCTCCATTCTTGGCTATATGTTTT
TCACCGTTACCCGGGGCCATTTTCAAAGACTCGTCGGCAAGATAAGATTGTGTCACTCGCTGTCTCTCTT
CATTTGTCGAAGAATGCTGAGGAATTTCGCGATGACGTCGGCGAGTATTTTGAAGAATGAGAATAATTTG
TATTTATACGAAAATCAGTTAGTGGAATTTTCTACAAAAACATGTTATCTATAGATAATTTTGTTGCAAA
ATATGTTGACTATGACAAAGATTGTATGTATATACCTTTAATGTATTCTCATTTTCTTATGTATTTATAA
TGGCAATGATGATACTGATGATATTTTAAGATGATGCCAGACCAAAAGGCTTGAATTTCTGCGTCTTTTG
CCGAACGCAGTGCATGTGCAATTGTTGTTTTTTGGAATATTCAATTTTCGGACTGTCCGCTTTGATTTCA
GTTTCTTGGCTTATTCAAAAAGCAAAGTAAAGCCAAAAAAGCGAGATGGCAATACCAAATGCGGCAAAAC
GGTAGTGGAAGGAAAGGGGTGCGGGGCAGCGGAAGGAAGGGTGGGGCGGGGCGTGGCGGGGTCTGTGGCT
GGGCGCGACGTCACCGACGTTGGAGCCACTCCTTTGACCATGTGTGCGTGTGTGTATTATTCGTGTCTCG
CCACTCGCCGGTTGTTTTTTTCTTTTTATGCTGCGCTCTCTCTAGCGCCATCTCGCTTACGCATGCTCAA
CGCACCGCATGTTGCCGTTTCCTTTTATGCGTCATTTTGGCTCGAAATAGGCAATTATTTAAACAAAGAT
TAGTCAACGAAAACGCTAAAATAAATAAGTCTACAATATGGTTACTTATTGCCATGTGTGTGCAGCCAAC
GATAGCAACAAAAGCAACAACACAGGTGGCTTTCCCTCTTTCACTTTTTGTTTGCAAGCCGCGTGCGAGC
AAGACGGCACGACCGGCAAACGCAATTACGCTGACAAAGAGCAGACGAAGTTTTGGCGAAAAACATCAAG
GCGCCTGATACGAATGCATTTGCAATAACAATTGCGATATTTAATATTGTTTATGAAGCTGTTTGACTTC
AAAACACACAAAAAAAAAAATAAAACAAATTATTTGAAAGAGAATTAGGAATCGGACGCTTATCGTTAGG
GTAACAACAAGAAATGCTTACTGAGTCACAGCCTCTGGAAAACTGCCGCAAGCCAGAGAGAGAGAGAAAA
AGAGGGAGAGCAGCTTAGACCGCATGTGCTTGTGTGTGAGGCGTCTCTCTCTTCGTCTCTGTTGCGCAAA
CGCATAGACTGCACTGAAAAAATCGATTACCTATTTTTTATGAATGAATATTTGCACTATTACTATTCAA
AACTATTAAGATAGCAATCACATTCAATAGCCAAATACTATACCACCTGAGCGATGCAACGAAATGATCA
ATTTGAGCAAAAATGCTGCATATTTAGGACGGCATCATTATAGAAATGCTTCTTGCTGTGTACTTTTCTC
TCGTCTGGCAGCTGTTTCGCCGTTATTGTTAAAACCGGCTTAAGTTAGGTGTGTTTTCTACGACTAGTGA
ATGCCCTACTAGAAGATGTGTGTTGCACAAAATGTCCCTGGAATAACCAATTTGAAGTGCAGATAGCAGT
AAACGTAAGCTAATATGAATATTATTTAACTGTAATGTTTTAATATCGCTGGACATTACTAATAAACCCA
CTATAAACACATGTACATATGTATGTTTTGGCATACAATGAGTAGTTGGGGAAAAAATGTGTAAAAGCAC
CGTGACCATCACAGCATAAAGATAACCAGCTGAAGTATCGAATATGAGTAACCCCCAAATTGAATCACAT
GCCGCAACTGATAGGACCCATGGAAGTACACTCTTCATGGCGATATACAAGACACACACAAGCACGAACA
CCCAGTTGCGGAGGAAATTCTCCGTAAATGAAAACCCAATCGGCGAACAATTCATACCCATATATGGTAA
AAGTTTTGAACGCGACTTGAGAGCGGAGAGCATTGCGGCTGATAAGGTTTTAGCGCTAAGCGGGCTTTAT
AAAACGGGCTGCGGGACCAGTTTTCATATCACTACCGTTTGAGTTCTTGTGCTGTGTGGATACTCCTCCC
GACACAAAGCCGCTCCATCAGCCAGCAGTCGTCTAATCCAGAGACCCCGGATCGGGGTACCAACATGGAC
GCACAAACACGACGACGTGAGCGTCGCGCTGAGAAACAAGCTCAATGGAAAGCTGCAAACGGTGGATCTC
CTCCACATATGGCTTACCCATACGATGTTCCAGATTACGCTCCTCCAAGCTTGAATTCTATGGATACATC
AAAGATTAGTGCCAGGTACTCGAAAGTAGACCTGTTAGCTCTAAGATATGAAGGTAAAAGTCGACAGCGC
CCGCAATGTTCAACACGACTTGAAGCGCAGACGGCGGGTGCGGCGGCGATTAATCTGAACACAGCTGCGT
TAACCGTGTCCAGCGCCTATTCTAATCAAAACAAGAATCGACTTTCTCCAGAAGCAGATAACTCGAGCTT
AATTTGTTCCAATAGTAGCTCAATAAGTTCACGTCGCGCTATGAGAAATCGAGAACGGGCAAACAACTAT
TACCAGCGCTTCGTACCTACCGATTCTCTTCTAATAAGTGGGGAGGATAAAGATAAGGATGCGCTTTCTC
ATGGACAGCCCTATAAGTCGAATATCATCGATCACCGTAGCATATCATCTTCACATTTAATGCCGGCATT
TGCAAAGAGGCGTTTTGTCATATCGAAAGGCAGCAACAGCGAGGAAAGCAACGAGGGGATAAACACTTGT
GCAAGCAAGGGCAAGGCAGCCAGTTCGCCTAGCCGTAAGGGTAGCGAGTTGGATACTGCTGAGACATGTT
TGAATTTTGTTCAGCCGGATCACGACCAATGCATGTCATCTTCACCTACATTTTCAACATCCCGCCAAGA
AAGGCGGATTGGTAGCGGTCGGCTGTTGCCAAGAAGTGATAATTGGGATTACAAAAACGAAAAGACCGTA
GAAGCCAGCATTGAGAATGAAAAGGAAACATCTCCAAATGGATCTGGAAGTACAAGCAGTCTTAATCAGC
ACAATCAAAGCCAACATCGTTCTCGAACATTCAGTGGAAGGTTAGTTGAACGTGTTCCCGAAGTCACAGA
TCGTCGTTTTCAATATGACTCCAAAAAGTCTTTTGATCGTCAGGGAATTAATAATCGACGCATTTCTGGT
AAGGAGCCTTTCAGTACTCAAAGCCGAAGCAAGCGTGGCAATTCCTATCTCATTCACGAAGAACCTGAAT
GGTTCAGTGCAGGACCTAAATCACAGCTAGAAACTATTGATCTACACGGGTTTGAAGACCTGGAAAAAAA
CGAAGAGCGATCCGTAACTGAAGATAAAAATAATCAAATTCAACAACTTGATAAAAATTTAGACGCGCAA
GCAAGCAAAGATGAAGCTTCGATGAGAAACAGCAATGATAGTTTAAATTTCCGCGAAGTCATTCCAAGTG
ATGAAAAGAAGCACACTGACGAAAATGTAGTGACTTCTATTCAAAACTCAACAGATCTCGGCCATCCCAA
TAAAAACAAACCAATTCAGATGCAGCCCAGTCAGAATCCTGAAAGTGAATTTAATTTTGATGCCTTTCTT
AATATGCATCCCTTGGATAATTCCGTTTTGAGTAATGATGAAACTGGAAAAAGTGACTCAAAAGGAACAT
CCCGTTTTAGCCGATGGTTTCGACAAAAAGAAGCTGCAAATAATAATGAGTTTCCAGGGTTTCGGGAATC
GCATGCTCAAGAAAAACGTGGTATTCCAAGTGTTAAGGATCTGGAAGCTCAAGGCGGCCGCTCGAGTCTA
GAGGGCCCGCGGTTCGAAGGTAAGCCTATCCCTAACCCTCTCCTCGGTCTCGATTCTACGCGTACCGGTC
ATCATCACCATCACCATTGAGTTTAAACCCGCTGATCAGCCTCGACTGTGCCTTCTAAGGCCTGAGCTCG
CTGATCAGCCTCGATCGAGGATCCAGACATGATAAGATACATTGATGAGTTTGGACAAACCACAACTAGA
ATGCAGTGAAAAAAATGCTTTATTTGTGAAATTTGTGATGCTATTGCTTTATTTGTAACCATTATAAGCT
GCAATAAACAAGTTAACAACAACAATTGCATTCATTTTATGTTTCAGGTTCAGGGGGAGGTGTGGGAGGT
TTTTTAAAGCAAGTAAAACCTCTACAAATGTGGTATGGCTGATTATGATCAGTCGACCGATGCCCTTGAG
AGCCTTCAACCCAGTCAGCTCCTTCCGGTGGGCGCGGGGCATGACTATCGTCGCCGCACTTATGACTGTC
TTCTTTATCATGCAACTCGTAGGACAGGTGCCGGCAGCGCTCTGGGTCATTTTCGGCGAGGACCGCTTTC
GCTGGAGCGCGACGATGATCGGCCTGTCGCTTGCGGTATTCGGAATCTTGCACGCCCTCGCTCAAGCCTT
CGTCACTGGTCCCGCCACCAAACGTTTCGGCGAGAAGCAGGCCATTATCGCCGGCATGGCGGCCGACGCG
CTGGGCTACGTCTTGCTGGCGTTCGCGACGCGAGGCTGGATGGCCTTCCCCATTATGATTCTTCTCGCTT
CCGGCGGCATCGGGATGCCCGCGTTGCAGGCCATGCTGTCCAGGCAGGTAGATGACGACCATCAGGGACA
GCTTCAAGGCCAGCAAAAGGCCAGGAACCGTAAAAAGGCCGCGTTGCTGGCGTTTTTCCATAGGCTCCGC
CCCCCTGACGAGCATCACAAAAATCGACGCTCAAGTCAGAGGTGGCGAAACCCGACAGGACTATAAAGAT
ACCAGGCGTTTCCCCCTGGAAGCTCCCTCGTGCGCTCTCCTGTTCCGACCCTGCCGCTTACCGGATACCT
GTCCGCCTTTCTCCCTTCGGGAAGCGTGGCGCTTTCTCATAGCTCACGCTGTAGGTATCTCAGTTCGGTG
TAGGTCGTTCGCTCCAAGCTGGGCTGTGTGCACGAACCCCCCGTTCAGCCCGACCGCTGCGCCTTATCCG
GTAACTATCGTCTTGAGTCCAACCCGGTAAGACACGACTTATCGCCACTGGCAGCAGCCACTGGTAACAG
GATTAGCAGAGCGAGGTATGTAGGCGGTGCTACAGAGTTCTTGAAGTGGTGGCCTAACTACGGCTACACT
AGAAGGACAGTATTTGGTATCTGCGCTCTGCTGAAGCCAGTTACCTTCGGAAAAAGAGTTGGTAGCTCTT
GATCCGGCAAACAAACCACCGCTGGTAGCGGTGGTTTTTTTGTTTGCAAGCAGCAGATTACGCGCAGAAA
AAAAGGATCTCAAGAAGATCCTTTGATCTTTTCTACGGGGTCTGACGCTCAGTGGAACGAAAACTCACGT
TAAGGGATTTTGGTCATGAGATTATCAAAAAGGATCTTCACCTAGATCCTTTTAAATTAAAAATGAAGTT
TTAAATCAATCTAAAGTATATATGAGTAAACTTGGTCTGACAGTTACCAATGCTTAATCAGTGAGGCACC
TATCTCAGCGATCTGTCTATTTCGTTCATCCATAGTTGCCTGACTCCCCGTCGTGTAGATAACTACGATA
CGGGAGGGCTTACCATCTGGCCCCAGTGCTGCAATGATACCGCGAGACCCACGCTCACCGGCTCCAGATT
TATCAGCAATAAACCAGCCAGCCGGAAGGGCCGAGCGCAGAAGTGGTCCTGCAACTTTATCCGCCTCCAT
CCAGTCTATTAATTGTTGCCGGGAAGCTAGAGTAAGTAGTTCGCCAGTTAATAGTTTGCGCAACGTTGTT
GCCATTGCTGCAGGCATCGTGGTGTCACGCTCGTCGTTTGGTATGGCTTCATTCAGCTCCGGTTCCCAAC
GATCAAGGCGAGTTACATGATCCCCCATGTTGTGCAAAAAAGCGGTTAGCTCCTTCGGTCCTCCGATCGT
TGTCAGAAGTAAGTTGGCCGCAGTGTTATCACTCATGGTTATGGCAGCACTGCATAATTCTCTTACTGTC
ATGCCATCCGTAAGATGCTTTTCTGTGACTGGTGAGTACTCAACCAAGTCATTCTGAGAATAGTGTATGC
GGCGACCGAGTTGCTCTTGCCCGGCGTCAACACGGGATAATACCGCGCCACATAGCAGAACTTTAAAAGT
GCTCATCATTGGAAAACGTTCTTCGGGGCGAAAACTCTCAAGGATCTTACCGCTGTTGAGATCCAGTTCG
ATGTAACCCACTCGTGCACCCAACTGATCTTCAGCATCTTTTACTTTCACCAGCGTTTCTGGGTGAGCAA
AAACAGGAAGGCAAAATGCCGCAAAAAAGGGAATAAGGGCGACACGGAAATGTTGAATACTCATACTCTT
CCTTTTTCAATATTATTGAAGCATTTATCAGGGTTATTGTCTCATGAGCGGATACATATTTGAATGTATT
TAGAAAAATAAACAAATAGGGGTTCCGCGCACATTTCCCCGAAAAGTGCCACCTGACGTCTAAGAAACCA
TTATTATCATGACATTAACCTATAAAAATAGGCGTATCACGAGGCCCTTTCGT
